>Addgene plasmid #18664 | mRFP-RBD(R59A)-mRFP | depositor full sequence | sequence record 8808 | Author sequence
TCAATATTGGCCATTAGCCATATTATTCATTGGTTATATAGCATAAATCAATATTGGCTATTGGCCATTG
CATACGTTGTATCTATATCATAATATGTACATTTATATTGGCTCATGTCCAATATGACCGCCATGTTGGC
ATTGATTATTGACTAGTTATTAATAGTAATCAATTACGGGGTCATTAGTTCATAGCCCATATATGGAGTT
CCGCGTTACATAACTTACGGTAAATGGCCCGCCTGGCTGACCGCCCAACGACCCCCGCCCATTGACGTCA
ATAATGACGTATGTTCCCATAGTAACGCCAATAGGGACTTTCCATTGACGTCAATGGGTGGAGTATTTAC
GGTAAACTGCCCACTTGGCAGTACATCAAGTGTATCATATGCCAAGTCCGCCCCCTATTGACGTCAATGA
CGGTAAATGGCCCGCCTGGCATTATGCCCAGTACATGACCTTACGGGACTTTCCTACTTGGCAGTACATC
TACGTATTAGTCATCGCTATTACCATGGTGATGCGGTTTTGGCAGTACACCAATGGGCGTGGATAGCGGT
TTGACTCACGGGGATTTCCAAGTCTCCACCCCATTGACGTCAATGGGAGTTTGTTTTGGCACCAAAATCA
ACGGGACTTTCCAAAATGTCGTAATAACCCCGCCCCGTTGACGCAAATGGGCGGTAGGCGTGTACGGTGG
GAGGTCTATATAAGCAGAGCTCGTTTAGTGAACCGTCAGATCACTAGAAGCTTTATTGCGGTAGTTTATC
ACAGTTAAATTGCTAACGCAGTCAGTGCTTCTGACACAACAGTCTCGAACTTAAGCTGCAGAAGTTGGTC
GTGAGGCACTGGGCAGGTAAGTATCAAGGTTACAAGACAGGTTTAAGGAGACCAATAGAAACTGGGCTTG
TCGAGACAGAGAAGACTCTTGCGTTTCTGATAGGCACCTATTGGTCTTACTGACATCCACTTTGCCTTTC
TCTCCACAGGTGTCCACTCCCAGTTCAATTACAGCTCTTAAGGCTAGAGTACTTAATACGACTCACTATA
GGCTAGCCTCGAGAATTCGTCGCCACCATGGCCTCCTCCGAGGACGTCATCAAGGAGTTCATGCGCTTCA
AGGTGCGCATGGAGGGCTCCGTGAACGGCCACGAGTTCGAGATCGAGGGCGAGGGCGAGGGCCGCCCCTA
CGAGGGCACCCAGACCGCCAAGCTGAAGGTGACCAAGGGCGGCCCCCTGCCCTTCGCCTGGGACATCCTG
TCCCCTCAGTTCCAGTACGGCTCCAAGGCCTACGTGAAGCACCCCGCCGACATCCCCGACTACTTGAAGC
TGTCCTTCCCCGAGGGCTTCAAGTGGGAGCGCGTGATGAACTTCGAGGACGGCGGCGTGGTGACCGTGAC
CCAGGACTCCTCCCTGCAGGACGGCGAGTTCATCTACAAGGTGAAGCTGCGCGGCACCAACTTCCCCTCC
GACGGCCCCGTAATGCAGAAGAAGACCATGGGCTGGGAGGCCTCCACCGAGCGGATGTACCCCGAGGACG
GCGCCCTGAAGGGCGAGATCAAGATGAGGCTGAAGCTGAAGGACGGCGGCCACTACGACGCCGAGGTCAA
GACCACCTACATGGCCAAGAAGCCCGTGCAGCTGCCCGGCGCCTACAAGACCGACATCAAGCTGGACATC
ACCTCCCACAACGAGGACTACACCATCGTGGAACAGTACGAGCGCGCCGAGGGCCGCCACTCCACCGGCG
CCTACAGATCTACCATGGATCCTTCTAAGACAAGCAACACTATCGCTGTTTTCTTGCCGAACAAGCAAAG
AACAGTGGTCAATGTGCGAAATGGAATGAGCTTGCATGACTGCCTTATGAAAGCACTCAAGGTGAGGGGC
CTGCAACCAGAGTGCTGTGCAGTGTTCAGACTTCTCCACGAACACAAAGGTAAAAAAGCACGCTTAGATT
GGAATACTGATGCTGCGTCTTTGATTGGAGAAGAACTTCAAGTAGATTTCCTGGGAATTCTGCAGTCGAC
GGTACCGCGGGCCCGGGATCCAATGGCCTCCTCCGAGGACGTCATCAAGGAGTTCATGCGCTTCAAGGTG
CGCATGGAGGGCTCCGTGAACGGCCACGAGTTCGAGATCGAGGGCGAGGGCGAGGGCCGCCCCTACGAGG
GCACCCAGACCGCCAAGCTGAAGGTGACCAAGGGCGGCCCCCTGCCCTTCGCCTGGGACATCCTGTCCCC
TCAGTTCCAGTACGGCTCCAAGGCCTACGTGAAGCACCCCGCCGACATCCCCGACTACTTGAAGCTGTCC
TTCCCCGAGGGCTTCAAGTGGGAGCGCGTGATGAACTTCGAGGACGGCGGCGTGGTGACCGTGACCCAGG
ACTCCTCCCTGCAGGACGGCGAGTTCATCTACAAGGTGAAGCTGCGCGGCACCAACTTCCCCTCCGACGG
CCCCGTAATGCAGAAGAAGACCATGGGCTGGGAGGCCTCCACCGAGCGGATGTACCCCGAGGACGGCGCC
CTGAAGGGCGAGATCAAGATGAGGCTGAAGCTGAAGGACGGCGGCCACTACGACGCCGAGGTCAAGACCA
CCTACATGGCCAAGAAGCCCGTGCAGCTGCCCGGCGCCTACAAGACCGACATCAAGCTGGACATCACCTC
CCACAACGAGGACTACACCATCGTGGAACAGTACGAGCGCGCCGAGGGCCGCCACTCCACCGGCGCCTAA
GCGGCCGCTTCGAGCAGACATGATAAGATACATTGATGAGTTTGGACAAACCACAACTAGAATGCAGTGA
AAAAAATGCTTTATTTGTGAAATTTGTGATGCTATTGCTTTATTTGTAACCATTATAAGCTGCAATAAAC
AAGTTAACAACAACAATTGCATTCATTTTATGTTTCAGGTTCAGGGGGAGATGTGGGAGGTTTTTTAAAG
CAAGTAAAACCTCTACAAATGTGGTAAAATCGATAAGGATCCGGGCTGGCGTAATAGCGAAGAGGCCCGC
ACCGATCGCCCTTCCCAACAGTTGCGCAGCCTGAATGGCGAATGG
[124 nt withheld, positions 3056-3179]
C
[91 nt withheld, positions 3181-3271]
A
[49 nt withheld, positions 3273-3321]
CCTTTGACGTTGGAGTCCACGTTCTTT
[37 nt withheld, positions 3349-3385]
ACCCTATCTCGGTCTATTCTTTTGATTTATAAGGGATTTTGCCGATTTCGGCCTATTGGTTAAAAAATGA
GCTGATTTAACAAAAATTTAACGCGAATTTTAACAAAATATTAACGCTTACAATTTCCTGATGCGGTATT
TTCTCCTTACGCATCTGTGCGGTATTTCACACCGCATATGGTGCACTCTCAGTACAATCTGCTCTGATGC
CGCATAGTTAAGCCAGCCCCGACACCCGCCAACACCCGCTGACGCGCCCTGACGGGCTTGTCTGCTCCCG
GCATCCGCTTACAGACAAGCTGTGACCGTCTCCGGGAGCTGCATGTGTCAGAGGTTTTCACCGTCATCAC
CGAAACGCGCGAGACGAAAGGGCCTCGTGATACGCCTATTTTTATAGGTTAATGTCATGATAATAATGGT
TTCTTAGACGTCAGGTGGCACTTTTCGGGGAAATGTGCGCGGAACCCCTATTTGTTTATTTTTCTAAATA
CATTCAAATATGTATCCGCTCATGAGACAATAACCCTGATAAATGCTTCAATAATATTGAAAAAGGAAGA
GTATGAGTATTCAACATTTCCGTGTCGCCCTTATTCCCTTTTTTGCGGCATTTTGCCTTCCTGTTTTTGC
TCACCCAGAAACGCTGGTGAAAGTAAAAGATGCTGAAGATCAGTTGGGTGCACGAGTGGGTTACATCGAA
CTGGATCTCAACAGCGGTAAGATCCTTGAGAGTTTTCGCCCCGAAGAACGTTTTCCAATGATGAGCACTT
TTAAAGTTCTGCTATGTGGCGCGGTATTATCCCGTATTGACGCCGGGCAAGAGCAACTCGGTCGCCGCAT
ACACTATTCTCAGAATGACTTGGTTGAGTACTCACCAGTCACAGAAAAGCATCTTACGGATGGCATGACA
GTAAGAGAATTATGCAGTGCTGCCATAACCATGAGTGATAACACTGCGGCCAACTTACTTCTGACAACGA
TCGGAGGACCGAAGGAGCTAACCGCTTTTTTGCACAACATGGGGGATCATGTAACTCGCCTTGATCGTTG
GGAACCGGAGCTGAATGAAGCCATACCAAACGACGAGCGTGACACCACGATGCCTGTAGCAATGGCAACA
ACGTTGCGCAAACTATTAACTGGCGAACTACTTACTCTAGCTTCCCGGCAACAATTAATAGACTGGATGG
AGGCGGATAAAGTTGCAGGACCACTTCTGCGCTCGGCCCTTCCGGCTGGCTGGTTTATTGCTGATAAATC
TGGAGCCGGTGAGCGTGGGTCTCGCGGTATCATTGCAGCACTGGGGCCAGATGGTAAGCCCTCCCGTATC
GTAGTTATCTACACGACGGGGAGTCAGGCAACTATGGATGAACGAAATAGACAGATCGCTGAGATAGGTG
CCTCACTGATTAAGCATTGGTAACTGTCAGACCAAGTTTACTCATATATACTTTAGATTGATTTAAAACT
TCATTTTTAATTTAAAAGGATCTAGGTGAAGATCCTTTTTGATAATCTCATGACCAAAATCCCTTAACGT
GAGTTTTCGTTCCACTGAGCGTCAGACCCCGTAGAAAAGATCAAAGGATCTTCTTGAGATCCTTTTTTTC
TGCGCGTAATCTGCTGCTTGCAAACAAAAAAACCACCGCTACCAGCGGTGGTTTGTTTGCCGGATCAAGA
GCTACCAACTCTTTTTCCGAAGGTAACTGGCTTCAGCAGAGCGCAGATACCAAATACTGTTCTTCTAGTG
TAGCCGTAGTTAGGCCACCACTTCAAGAACTCTGTAGCACCGCCTACATACCTCGCTCTGCTAATCCTGT
TACCAGTGGCTGCTGCCAGTGGCGATAAGTCGTGTCTTACCGGGTTGGACTCAAGACGATAGTTACCGGA
TAAGGCGCAGCGGTCGGGCTGAACGGGGGGTTCGTGCACACAGCCCAGCTTGGAGCGAACGACCTACACC
GAACTGAGATACCTACAGCGTGAGCTATGAGAAAGCGCCACGCTTCCCGAAGGGAGAAAGGCGGACAGGT
ATCCGGTAAGCGGCAGGGTCGGAACAGGAGAGCGCACGAGGGAGCTTCCAGGGGGAAACGCCTGGTATCT
TTATAGTCCTGTCGGGTTTCGCCACCTCTGACTTGAGCGTCGATTTTTGTGATGCTCGTCAGGGGGGCGG
AGCCTATGGAAAAACGCCAGCAACGCGGCCTTTTTACGGTTCCTGGCCTTTTGCTGGCCTTTTGCTCACA
TGGCTCGACAGATCT
Features (pLannotate 1.2.2; 17 found; start..end, strand, type, name):
    140..517     +  enhancer       CMV enhancer: human cytomegalovirus immediate early enhancer
    519..718     +  promoter       CMV promoter: human cytomegalovirus (CMV) immediate early promoter
    857..989     +  intron         chimeric intron: chimera between introns from human β-globin and immunoglobulin heavy chain genes
   1034..1052    +  promoter       T7 promoter: promoter for bacteriophage T7 RNA polymerase
   1078..1752    +  CDS            mRFP1: mRFP1 is a basic (constitutively fluorescent) red fluorescent protein published in 2002, derived from Discosoma sp.. It is reported to be a somewhat slowly-maturing monomer with low acid sensitivity.
   1768..2013    +  CDS            Araf (fragment): ARAF_RAT - Also known as A-raf, Araf1. Experimental evidence at protein level: Swiss-Prot protein existence level 1. Involved in the transduction of mitogenic signals from the cell membrane to the nucleus. May also regulate the TOR signaling cascade (By similarity). From Rattus norvegicus (Rat).
   2015..2051    +  misc_feature   MCS (fragment): multiple cloning site
   2053..2730    +  CDS            mRFP1: monomeric derivative of DsRed (Campbell et al., 2002) mammalian codon-optimized
   2754..2875    -  polyA_signal   SV40 poly(A) signal: SV40 polyadenylation signal
   2898..2966    -  CDS            large T antigen (fragment): large T antigen from SV40 (simian virus 40)
   2985..3052    +  CDS            lacZα (fragment): LacZα fragment of β-galactosidase; lacZ fragment
   3056..3484    +  rep_origin     f1 ori (sequence partly withheld): f1 bacteriophage origin of replication; arrow indicates direction of (+) strand synthesis
   3512..3611    -  misc_feature   bom (fragment): basis of mobility region from pBR322
   3713..3748    -  CDS            rop (fragment): Rop protein, which maintains plasmids at low copy number; rop
   3843..3947    +  promoter       AmpR promoter: bla
   3948..4808    +  CDS            AmpR: β-lactamase; bla; confers resistance to ampicillin, carbenicillin, and related antibiotics
   4979..5567    +  rep_origin     ori: high-copy-number ColE1/pMB1/pBR322/pUC origin of replication
