[The description below was written by a language model from this plasmid's Addgene catalogue record and pLannotate feature annotations shown in this document.]
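Description:
mRFP-RBD(R59A)-mRFP is a mammalian expression plasmid built on the Promega pCI backbone, with a full depositor sequence of about 5.6 kb. It is propagated in E. coli as a high-copy plasmid using a ColE1/pUC-type origin and selected with ampicillin through the β-lactamase gene. An f1 phage origin is also present, along with small annotated remnants of lacZα, bom and rop that are backbone leftovers rather than functional parts.

The expression cassette is driven by the human CMV immediate-early enhancer and promoter, followed by the pCI chimeric β-globin/immunoglobulin intron, which generally improves transcript processing and expression. A T7 promoter lies just upstream of the coding region. The open reading frame encodes the roughly 250 bp Ras-binding domain (RBD) of Raf flanked on both sides by the monomeric red fluorescent protein mRFP1, and the cassette ends at an SV40 polyadenylation signal. The automated annotation matches the RBD segment to a rat A-Raf fragment, but the catalogue entry says only "Raf" and does not give the isoform or species, so that assignment should be treated cautiously. The RBD carries an R59A substitution, whose functional effect is not described in the record.

The associated publication concerns two-photon fluorescence lifetime imaging of Ras activation in neuronal dendrites and spines. This suggests the double-mRFP RBD fusion serves as the red acceptor component of a FRET-based Ras activity sensor, binding to active Ras carrying a donor fluorophore. The donor partner is not part of this plasmid or described in the record.
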