Addgene plasmid #18664: mRFP-RBD(R59A)-mRFP
Depositing lab: Karel Svoboda. Publication: Supersensitive Ras activation in dendrites and spines revealed by two-photon fluorescence lifetime imaging. Yasuda R, Harvey CD, Zhong H, Sobczyk A, van Aelst L, Svoboda K. Nat Neurosci. 2006 Feb . 9(2):283-91. 10.1038/nn1635 PubMed 16429133.
Backbone
  Vector backbone: pCI
  Backbone manufacturer: Promega
  Backbone size w/o insert (bp): 4000
  Vector type: Mammalian Expression
Growth in bacteria
  Bacterial resistance: Ampicillin, 100 μg/mL
  Growth temperature: 37°C
  Growth strain: DH5alpha
  Copy number: High Copy
Gene/Insert
  Gene/Insert name: Ras binding domain of Raf (alt name: RBD)
  Insert size (bp): 250
  Mutation: R59A mutation in RBD
  Tag / fusion protein: mRFP (N terminal on insert); mRFP (C terminal on insert)
  Cloning method: Restriction Enzyme
  Sequencing primers: 5′ CMV Forward
Resource information
  A portion of this plasmid was derived from a plasmid made by: M. Matsuda (Osaka University)
Terms and licenses: Academic/Nonprofit Terms; Industry Terms: Not Available to Industry
How to cite: mRFP-RBD(R59A)-mRFP was a gift from Karel Svoboda (Addgene plasmid # 18664 ; http://n2t.net/addgene:18664 ; RRID:Addgene_18664)
