>Addgene plasmid #18664 | mRFP-RBD(R59A)-mRFP | addgene partial sequence | sequence record 24553 | CMV-F 5'-CGCAAATGGGCGGTAGGCGTG-3'
CNNNGGGNATTAGCAGAGCTCGTTTAGTGAACCGTCAGATCACTAGAAGCTTTATTGCGGTAGTTTATCA
CAGNTTAAATTGCTAACGCAGTCAGTGCTTCTGACACAACAGTCTCGAACTTAAGCTGCAGAAGTTGGTC
GTGAGGCACTGGGCAGGTAAGTATCAAGGTTACAAGACAGGTTTAAGGAGACCAATAGAAACTGGGCTTG
TCGAGACAGAGAAGACTCTTGCGTTTCTGATAGGCACCTATTGGTCTTACTGACATCCACTTTGCCTTTC
TCTCCACAGGTGTCCACTCCCAGTTCAATTACAGCTCTTAAGGCTAGAGTACTTAATACGACTCACTATA
GGCTAGCCTCGAGAATTCGTCGCCACCATGGCCTCCTCCGAGGACGTCATCAAGGAGTTCATGCGCTTCA
AGGTGCGCATGGAGGGCTCCGTGAACGGCCACGAGTTCGAGATCGAGGGCGAGGGGCGAGGGCCGCCCCT
ACGAGGGCACCCAGACCGCCAAGCTGAAGGTGACCAAGGGCGGCCCCCTGCCCTTCGCCTGGGACATCCT
GTCCCCTCAGTTCCAGTACGGCTCCAAGGCCTACGTGAAGCACCCCGCCGACATCCCCGACTACTTGNNC
GNNNNNNTNCCNGANNTTTGNGGGNNNNACNCGTGATGAACTTCNAGGACGGCGGCGTGGTGACCGTGAC
CCAGGACTCCTCCCTGCAGGACGGCGAGTTCATCTACAAGTGANCTGCGCGGCACNACCAACTTCCCCTC
CGACGGCCCGTATGCAAAAAAGACATGGGCTGGAAGCCTCCCCGACGAATTACCCAAGACGNNCCTGANG
GNAANNAAANNAGTN
