>Addgene plasmid #18664 | mRFP-RBD(R59A)-mRFP | addgene partial sequence | sequence record 24554 | LNCX 5'-AGCTCGTTTAGTGAACCGTCAGATC-3'
NNNNNNNNNNGNGGTAGTTTATCACAGTTAAATTGCTAACGCAGTCAGTGCTTCTGACACAACAGTCTCG
AACTTAAGCTGCAGAAGTTGGTCGTGAGGCACTGGGCAGGTAAGTATCAAGGTTACAAGACAGGTTTAAG
GAGACCAATAGAAACTGGGCTTGTCGAGACAGAGAAGACTCTTGCGTTTCTGATAGGCACCTATTGGTCT
TACTGACATCCACTTTGCCTTTCTCTCCACAGGTGTCCACTCCCAGTTCAATTACAGCTCTTAAGGCTAG
AGTACTTAATACGACTCACTATAGGCTAGCCTCGAGAATTCGTCGCCACCATGGCCTCCTCCGAGGACGT
CATCAAGGAGTTCATGCGCTTCAAGGTGCGCATGGAGGGCTCCGTGAACGGCCACGAGTTCGAGATCGAG
GGCGAGGGCGAGGGCCGCCCCTACGAGGGCACCCAGACCGCCAAGCTGAAGGTGACCAAGGGCGGCCCCC
TGCCCTTCGCCTGGGACATCCTGTCCCCTCAGTTCCAGTACGGCTCCAAGGCCTACGTGAAGCACCCCGC
CGACATCCCCGACTACTTGAAGCTGTCCTTCCCCGAGGGCTTCAAGTGGGAGCGCGTGATGAACTTCGAG
GACGGCGGCGTGGGNGACCGTGACCCNNNNNCTTCCNGGNNNNGNNGCGAGTTCATCTACAAAGGTGAAG
CTGCGCGGCACCAACTTCCCCTCCGACGGCCCCGTAATGCAGAAAGAAGACCATGGGGCTGGGAGGGCCT
CCACCCGAGCGGGATGTACCCCCGAGGGACGGCGCCCTGG
